>Addgene plasmid #20131 | pPM28 (eroGFP CEN/ARS URA3) | depositor full sequence | sequence record 9482 | Author sequence
TCGCGCGTTTCGGTGATGACGGTGAAAACCTCTGACACATGCAGCTCCCGGAGACGGTCACAGCTTGTCT
GTAAGCGGATGCCGGGAGCAGACAAGCCCGTCAGGGCGCGTCAGCGGGTGTTGGCGGGTGTCGGGGCTGG
CTTAACTATGCGGCATCAGAGCAGATTGTACTGAGAGTGCACCACGCTTTTCAATTCAATTCATCATTTT
TTTTTTATTCTTTTTTTTGATTTCGGTTTCTTTGAAATTTTTTTGATTCGGTAATCTCCGAACAGAAGGA
AGAACGAAGGAAGGAGCACAGACTTAGATTGGTATATATACGCATATGTAGTGTTGAAGAAACATGAAAT
TGCCCAGTATTCTTAACCCAACTGCACAGAACAAAAACCTGCAGGAAACGAAGATAAATCATGTCGAAAG
CTACATATAAGGAACGTGCTGCTACTCATCCTAGTCCTGTTGCTGCCAAGCTATTTAATATCATGCACGA
AAAGCAAACAAACTTGTGTGCTTCATTGGATGTTCGTACCACCAAGGAATTACTGGAGTTAGTTGAAGCA
TTAGGTCCCAAAATTTGTTTACTAAAAACACATGTGGATATCTTGACTGATTTTTCCATGGAGGGCACAG
TTAAGCCGCTAAAGGCATTATCCGCCAAGTACAATTTTTTACTCTTCGAAGACAGAAAATTTGCTGACAT
TGGTAATACAGTCAAATTGCAGTACTCTGCGGGTGTATACAGAATAGCAGAATGGGCAGACATTACGAAT
GCACACGGTGTGGTGGGCCCAGGTATTGTTAGCGGTTTGAAGCAGGCGGCAGAAGAAGTAACAAAGGAAC
CTAGAGGCCTTTTGATGTTAGCAGAATTGTCATGCAAGGGCTCCCTATCTACTGGAGAATATACTAAGGG
TACTGTTGACATTGCGAAGAGCGACAAAGATTTTGTTATCGGCTTTATTGCTCAAAGAGACATGGGTGGA
AGAGATGAAGGTTACGATTGGTTGATTATGACACCCGGTGTGGGTTTAGATGACAAGGGAGACGCATTGG
GTCAACAGTATAGAACCGTGGATGATGTGGTCTCTACAGGATCTGACATTATTATTGTTGGAAGAGGACT
ATTTGCAAAGGGAAGGGATGCTAAGGTAGAGGGTGAACGTTACAGAAAAGCAGGCTGGGAAGCATATTTG
AGAAGATGCGGCCAGCAAAACTAAAAAACTGTATTATAAGTAAATGCATGTATACTAAACTCACAAATTA
GAGCTTCAATTTAATTATATCAGTTATTACCCTGCGGTGTGAAATACCGCACAGATGCGTAAGGAGAAAA
TACCGCATCAGGAAATTGTAAACGTTAATATTTTGTTAAAATTCGCGTTAAATTTTTGTTAAATCAGCTC
ATTTTTTAACCAATAGGCCGAAATCGGCAAAATCCCTTATAAATCAAAAGAATAGACCGAGATAGGGT
[37 nt withheld, positions 1469-1505]
AAAGAACGTGGACTCCAACGTCAAAGG
[49 nt withheld, positions 1533-1581]
T
[91 nt withheld, positions 1583-1673]
G
[124 nt withheld, positions 1675-1798]
CGCGCCATTCGCCATTCAGGCTGCGCAACTGTTGGGAAGGGCGATCGGTGCGGGCCTCTTCGCTATTACG
CCAGCTGGCGAAGGGGGGATGTGCTGCAAGGCGATTAAGTTGGGTAACGCCAGGGTTTTCCCAGTCACGA
CGTTGTAAAACGACGGCCAGTGAATTGTAATACGACTCACTATAGGGCGAATTGGAGCTCCACCGCGGAG
TTTATCATTATCAATACTGCCATTTCAAAGAATACGTAAATAATTAATAGTAGTGATTTTCCTAACTTTA
TTTAGTCAAAAAATTAGCCTTTTAATTCTGCTGTAACCCGTACATGCCCAAAATAGGGGGCGGGTTACAC
AGAATATATAACATCGTAGGTGTCTGGGTGAACAGTTTATTCCTGGCATCCACTAAATATAATGGAGCCC
GCTTTTTAAGCTGGCATCCAGAAAAAAAAAGAATCCCAGCACCAAAATATTGTTTTCTTCACCAACCATC
AGTTCATAGGTCCATTCTCTTAGCGCAACTACAGAGAACAGGGGCACAAACAGGCAAAAAACGGGCACAA
CCTCAATGGAGTGATGCAACCTGCCTGGAGTAAATGATGACACAAGGCAATTGACCCACGCATGTATCTA
TCTCATTTTCTTACACCTTCTATTACCTTCTGCTCTCTCTGATTTGGAAAAAGCTGAAAAAAAAGGTTGA
AACCAGTTCCCTGAAATTATTCCCCTACTTGACTAATAAGTATATAAAGACGGTAGGTATTGATTGTAAT
TCTGTAAATCTATTTCTTAAACTTCTTAAATTCTACTTTTATAGTTAGTCTTTTTTTTAGTTTTAAAACA
CCAGAACTTAGTTTCGAGCTAGCATGTTTTTCAACAGACTAAGCGCTGGCAAGCTGCTGGTACCACTCTC
CGTGGTCCTGTACGCCCTTTTCGTGGTAATATTACCTTTACAGAATTCTTTCCACTCCTCCAATGTTTTA
GTTAGAGGTGCCGATGATGGGGATCCACTAGTAGCAACAATGGTGAGCAAGGGCGAGGAGCTGTTCACCG
GGGTGGTGCCCATCCTGGTCGAGCTGGACGGCGACGTAAACGGCCACAAGTTCAGCGTGTCCGGCGAGGG
CGAGGGCGATGCCACCTACGGCAAGCTGACCCTGAAGTTCATCTCCACCACCGGCAAGCTGCCCGTGCCC
TGGCCCACCCTCGTGACCACCCTGACCTACGGCGTGCAGTGCTTCAGCCGCTACCCCGACCACATGAAGC
AGCACGACTTCTTCAAGTCCGCCATGCCCGAAGGCTACGTCCAGGAGCGCACCATCTTCTTCAAGGACGA
CGGCAACTACAAGACCCGCGCCGAGGTGAAGTTCGAGGGCGACACCCTGGTGAACCGCATCGAGCTGAAG
GGCATCGACTTCAAGGAGGACGGCAACATCCTGGGGCACAAGCTGGAGTACAACTACAACTGCCACAACG
TCTATATCATGGCCGACAAGCAGAAGAACGGCATCAAGGTGAACTTCAAGATCCGCCACAACATCGAGGA
CGGCAGCGTGCAGCTCGCCGACCACTACCAGCAGAACACCCCCATCGGCGACGGCCCCGTGCTGCTGCCC
GACAACCACTACCTGAGCACCTGCTCCGCCCTGAGCAAAGACCCCAACGAGAAGCGCGATCACATGGTCC
TGCTGGAGTTCGTGACCGCCGCCGGGATCACTCTCGGCATGGACGAGCTGTACAAGACTCACGGTATGGA
CGAATTGTACAAGCACGACGAATTGTAATCTAGAGTCATCATGTAATTAGTTATGTCACGCTTACATTCA
CGCCCTCCCCCCACATCCGCTCTAACCGAAAAGGAAGGAGTTAGACAACCTGAAGTCTAGGTCCCTATTT
ATTTTTTTATAGTTATGTTAGTATTAAGAACGTTATTTATATTTCAAATTTTTCTTTTTTTTCTGTACAG
ACGCGTGTACGCATGTAACATTATACTGAAAACCTTGCTTGAGAAGGTTTTGGGACGCTCGAAGGCTTTA
ATTTGCAAGCTTATCGATACCGTCGACCTCGAGGGGGGGCCCGGTACCCAGCTTTTGTTCCCTTTAGTGA
GGGTTAATTCCGAGCTTGGCGTAATCATGGTCATAGCTGTTTCCTGTGTGAAATTGTTATCCGCTCACAA
TTCCACACAACATAGGAGCCGGAAGCATAAAGTGTAAAGCCTGGGGTGCCTAATGAGTGAGGTAACTCAC
ATTAATTGCGTTGCGCTCACTGCCCGCTTTCCAGTCGGGAAACCTGTCGTGCCAGCTGCATTAATGAATC
GGCCAACGCGCGGGGAGAGGCGGTTTGCGTATTGGGCGCTCTTCCGCTTCCTCGCTCACTGACTCGCTGC
GCTCGGTCGTTCGGCTGCGGCGAGCGGTATCAGCTCACTCAAAGGCGGTAATACGGTTATCCACAGAATC
AGGGGATAACGCAGGAAAGAACATGTGAGCAAAAGGCCAGCAAAAGGCCAGGAACCGTAAAAAGGCCGCG
TTGCTGGCGTTTTTCCATAGGCTCGGCCCCCCTGACGAGCATCACAAAAATCGACGCTCAAGTCAGAGGT
GGCGAAACCCGACAGGACTATAAAGATACCAGGCGTTCCCCCCTGGAAGCTCCCTCGTGCGCTCTCCTGT
TCCGACCCTGCCGCTTACCGGATACCTGTCCGCCTTTCTCCCTTCGGGAAGCGTGGCGCTTTCTCAATGC
TCACGCTGTAGGTATCTCAGTTCGGTGTAGGTCGTTCGCTCCAAGCTGGGCTGTGTGCACGAACCCCCCG
TTCAGCCCGACCGCTGCGCCTTATCCGGTAACTATCGTCTTGAGTCCAACCCGGTAAGACACGACTTATC
GCCACTGGCAGCAGCCACTGGTAACAGGATTAGCAGAGCGAGGTATGTAGGCGGTGCTACAGAGTTCTTG
AAGTGGTGGCCTAACTACGGCTACACTAGAAGGACAGTATTTGGTATCTGCGCTCTGCTGAAGCCAGTTA
CCTTCGGAAAAAGAGTTGGTAGCTCTTGATCCGGCAAACAAACCACCGCTGGTAGCGGTGGTTTTTTTGT
TTGCAAGCAGCAGATTACGCGCAGAAAAAAAGGATCTCAAGAAGATCCTTTGATCTTTTCTACGGGGTCT
GACGCTCAGTGGAACGAAAACTCACGTTAAGGGATTTTGGTCATGAGATTATCAAAAAGGATCTTCACCT
AGATCCTTTTAAATTAAAAATGAAGTTTTAAATCAATCTAAAGTATATATGAGTAAACTTGGTCTGACAG
TTACCAATGCTTAATCAGTGAGGCACCTATCTCAGCGATCTGTCTATTTCGTTCATCCATAGTTGCCTGA
CTGCCCGTCGTGTAGATAACTACGATACGGGAGGGCTTACCATCTGGCCCCAGTGCTGCAATGATACCGC
GAGACCCACGCTCACCGGCTCCAGATTTATCAGCAATAAACCAGCCAGCCGGAAGGGCCGAGCGCAGAAG
TGGTCCTGCAACTTTATCCGCCTCCATCCAGTCTATTAATTGTTGCCGGGAAGCTAGAGTAAGTAGTTCG
CCAGTTAATAGTTTGCGCAACGTTGTTGCCATTGCTACAGGCATCGTGGTGTCACGCTCGTCGTTTGGTA
TGGCTTCATTCAGCTCCGGTTCCCAACGATCAAGGCGAGTTACATGATCCCCCATGTTGTGAAAAAAAGC
GGTTAGCTCCTTCGGTCCTCCGATCGTTGTCAGAAGTAAGTTGGCCGCAGTGTTATCACTCATGGTTATG
GCAGCACTGCATAATTCTCTTACTGTCATGCCATCCGTAAGATGCTTTTCTGTGACTGGTGAGTACTCAA
CCAAGTCATTCTGAGAATAGTGTATGCGGCGACCGAGTTGCTCTTGCCCGGCGTCAATACGGGATAATAC
CGCGCCACATAGCAGAACTTTAAAAGTGCTCATCATTGGAAAACGTTCTTCGGGGCGAAAACTCTCAAGG
ATCTTACCGCTGTTGAGATCCAGTTCGATGTAACCCACTCGTGCACCCAACTGATCTTCAGCATCTTTTA
CTTTCACCAGCGTTTCTGGGTGAGCAAAAACAGGAAGGCAAAATGCCGCAAAAAAGGGAATAAGGGCGAC
ACGGAAATGTTGAATACTCATACTCTTCCTTTTTCAATATTATTGAAGCATTTATCAGGGTTATTGTCTC
ATGAGCGGATACATATTTGAATGTATTTAGAAAAATAAACAAATAGGGGTTCCGCGCACATTTCCCCGAA
AAGTGCCACCTGGGTCCTTTTCATCACGTGCTATAAAAATAATTATAATTTAAATTTTTTAATATAAATA
TATAAATTAAAAATAGAAAGTAAAAAAAGAAATTAAAGAAAAAATAGTTTTTGTTTTCCGAAGATGTAAA
AGACTCTAGGGGGATCGCCAACAAATACTACCTTTTATCTTGCTCTTCCTGCTCTCAGGTATTAATGCCG
AATTGTTTCATCTTGTCTGTGTAGAAGACCACACACGAAAATCCTGTGATTTTACATTTTACTTATCGTT
AATCGAATGTATATCTATTTAATCTGCTTTTCTTGTCTAATAAATATATATGTAAAGTACGCTTTTTGTT
GAAATTTTTTAAACCTTTGTTTATTTTTTTTTCTTCATTCCGTAACTCTTCTACCTTCTTTATTTACTTT
CTAAAATCCAAATACAAAACATAAAAATAAATAAACACAGAGTAAATTCCCAAATTATTCCATCATTAAA
AGATACGAGGCGCGTGTAAGTTACAGGCAAGCGATCCGTCCTAAGAAACCATTATTATCATGACATTAAC
CTATAAAAATAGGCGTATCACGAGGCCCTTTCGTC
Features (pLannotate 1.2.2; 22 found; start..end, strand, type, name):
    137..184     +  misc_feature   bom (fragment): basis of mobility region from pBR322
    195..410     +  promoter       URA3 promoter: S. cerevisiae URA3
    411..1214    +  CDS            URA3: orotidine-5'-phosphate decarboxylase, required for uracil biosynthesis; S. cerevisiae URA3; yeast auxotrophic marker, counterselectable with 5-fluoroorotic acid (5-FOA)
   1293..1342    +  misc_feature   bom (fragment): basis of mobility region from pBR322
   1343..1798    -  rep_origin     f1 ori (sequence partly withheld): f1 bacteriophage origin of replication; arrow indicates direction of (+) strand synthesis
   1806..1963    -  CDS            lacZα (fragment): LacZα fragment of β-galactosidase; lacZ fragment
   1966..1984    +  promoter       T7 promoter: promoter for bacteriophage T7 RNA polymerase
   2013..2655    +  promoter       GAP promoter: S. cerevisiae TDH3; promoter for glyceraldehyde-3-phosphate dehydrogenase
   2662..2796    +  CDS            KAR2 (fragment): BIP_YEAST - Also known as GRP78 From Saccharomyces cerevisiae (strain ATCC 204508 / S288c) (Baker's yeast).
   2818..3534    +  CDS            EGFP: the original enhanced GFP (Yang et al., 1996) mammalian codon-optimized
   3587..3834    +  terminator     CYC1 terminator: S. cerevisiae CYC1; transcription terminator for CYC1
   3834..3876    +  misc_feature   MCS (fragment): pBluescript multiple cloning site
   3889..3907    -  promoter       T3 promoter: promoter for bacteriophage T3 RNA polymerase
   3952..3968    -  protein_bind   lac operator: The lac repressor binds to the lac operator to inhibit transcription in E. coli. This inhibition can be relieved by adding lactose or isopropyl-β-D-thiogalactopyranoside (IPTG). lac repressor encoded by lacI
   3976..4006    -  promoter       lac promoter: promoter for the E. coli lac operon
   4021..4042    -  protein_bind   CAP binding site: CAP binding activates transcription in the presence of cAMP. E. coli catabolite activator protein
   4055..4147    -  CDS            lacI (fragment): lac repressor; lacI; The lac repressor binds to the lac operator to inhibit transcription in E. coli. This inhibition can be relieved by adding lactose or isopropyl-β-D-thiogalactopyranoside (IPTG).
   4330..4918    -  rep_origin     ori: high-copy-number ColE1/pMB1/pBR322/pUC origin of replication
   5089..5949    -  CDS            AmpR: β-lactamase; bla; confers resistance to ampicillin, carbenicillin, and related antibiotics
   5950..6054    -  promoter       AmpR promoter: bla
   6091..6594    +  misc_feature   CEN/ARS: S. cerevisiae CEN6 centromere fused to an autonomously replicating sequence
   6663..35      +  CDS            rop (fragment) (across the origin): Rop protein, which maintains plasmids at low copy number; rop
