>Addgene plasmid #20131 | pPM28 (eroGFP CEN/ARS URA3) | addgene full sequence | sequence record 204983 | Addgene NGS Result
CTCTTCCGCTTCCTCGCTCACTGACTCGCTGCGCTCGGTCGTTCGGCTGCGGCGAGCGGTATCAGCTCAC
TCAAAGGCGGTAATACGGTTATCCACAGAATCAGGGGATAACGCAGGAAAGAACATGTGAGCAAAAGGCC
AGCAAAAGGCCAGGAACCGTAAAAAGGCCGCGTTGCTGGCGTTTTTCCATAGGCTCCGCCCCCCTGACGA
GCATCACAAAAATCGACGCTCAAGTCAGAGGTGGCGAAACCCGACAGGACTATAAAGATACCAGGCGTTT
CCCCCTGGAAGCTCCCTCGTGCGCTCTCCTGTTCCGACCCTGCCGCTTACCGGATACCTGTCCGCCTTTC
TCCCTTCGGGAAGCGTGGCGCTTTCTCATAGCTCACGCTGTAGGTATCTCAGTTCGGTGTAGGTCGTTCG
CTCCAAGCTGGGCTGTGTGCACGAACCCCCCGTTCAGCCCGACCGCTGCGCCTTATCCGGTAACTATCGT
CTTGAGTCCAACCCGGTAAGACACGACTTATCGCCACTGGCAGCAGCCACTGGTAACAGGATTAGCAGAG
CGAGGTATGTAGGCGGTGCTACAGAGTTCTTGAAGTGGTGGCCTAACTACGGCTACACTAGAAGAACAGT
ATTTGGTATCTGCGCTCTGCTGAAGCCAGTTACCTTCGGAAAAAGAGTTGGTAGCTCTTGATCCGGCAAA
CAAACCACCGCTGGTAGCGGTGGTTTTTTTGTTTGCAAGCAGCAGATTACGCGCAGAAAAAAAGGATCTC
AAGAAGATCCTTTGATCTTTTCTACGGGGTCTGACGCTCAGTGGAACGAAAACTCACGTTAAGGGATTTT
GGTCATGAGATTATCAAAAAGGATCTTCACCTAGATCCTTTTAAATTAAAAATGAAGTTTTAAATCAATC
TAAAGTATATATGAGTAAACTTGGTCTGACAGTTACCAATGCTTAATCAGTGAGGCACCTATCTCAGCGA
TCTGTCTATTTCGTTCATCCATAGTTGCCTGACTCCCCGTCGTGTAGATAACTACGATACGGGAGGGCTT
ACCATCTGGCCCCAGTGCTGCAATGATACCGCGAGACCCACGCTCACCGGCTCCAGATTTATCAGCAATA
AACCAGCCAGCCGGAAGGGCCGAGCGCAGAAGTGGTCCTGCAACTTTATCCGCCTCCATCCAGTCTATTA
ATTGTTGCCGGGAAGCTAGAGTAAGTAGTTCGCCAGTTAATAGTTTGCGCAACGTTGTTGCCATTGCTAC
AGGCATCGTGGTGTCACGCTCGTCGTTTGGTATGGCTTCATTCAGCTCCGGTTCCCAACGATCAAGGCGA
GTTACATGATCCCCCATGTTGTGCAAAAAAGCGGTTAGCTCCTTCGGTCCTCCGATCGTTGTCAGAAGTA
AGTTGGCCGCAGTGTTATCACTCATGGTTATGGCAGCACTGCATAATTCTCTTACTGTCATGCCATCCGT
AAGATGCTTTTCTGTGACTGGTGAGTACTCAACCAAGTCATTCTGAGAATAGTGTATGCGGCGACCGAGT
TGCTCTTGCCCGGCGTCAATACGGGATAATACCGCGCCACATAGCAGAACTTTAAAAGTGCTCATCATTG
GAAAACGTTCTTCGGGGCGAAAACTCTCAAGGATCTTACCGCTGTTGAGATCCAGTTCGATGTAACCCAC
TCGTGCACCCAACTGATCTTCAGCATCTTTTACTTTCACCAGCGTTTCTGGGTGAGCAAAAACAGGAAGG
CAAAATGCCGCAAAAAAGGGAATAAGGGCGACACGGAAATGTTGAATACTCATACTCTTCCTTTTTCAAT
ATTATTGAAGCATTTATCAGGGTTATTGTCTCATGAGCGGATACATATTTGAATGTATTTAGAAAAATAA
ACAAATAGGGGTTCCGCGCACATTTCCCCGAAAAGTGCCACCTGGGTCCTTTTCATCACGTGCTATAAAA
ATAATTATAATTTAAATTTTTTAATATAAATATATAAATTAAAAATAGAAAGTAAAAAAAGAAATTAAAG
AAAAAATAGTTTTTGTTTTCCGAAGATGTAAAAGACTCTAGGGGGATCGCCAACAAATACTACCTTTTAT
CTTGCTCTTCCTGCTCTCAGGTATTAATGCCGAATTGTTTCATCTTGTCTGTGTAGAAGACCACACACGA
AAATCCTGTGATTTTACATTTTACTTATCGTTAATCGAATGTATATCTATTTAATCTGCTTTTCTTGTCT
AATAAATATATATGTAAAGTACGCTTTTTGTTGAAATTTTTTAAACCTTTGTTTATTTTTTTTTCTTCAT
TCCGTAACTCTTCTACCTTCTTTATTTACTTTCTAAAATCCAAATACAAAACATAAAAATAAATAAACAC
AGAGTAAATTCCCAAATTATTCCATCATTAAAAGATACGAGGCGCGTGTAAGTTACAGGCAAGCGATCCG
TCTAAGAAACCATTATTATCATGACATTAACCTATAAAAATAGGCGTATCACGAGGCCCTTTCGTCTCGC
GCGTTTCGGTGATGACGGTGAAAACCTCTGACACATGCAGCTCCCGGAGACGGTCACAGCTTGTCTGTAA
GCGGATGCCGGGAGCAGACAAGCCCGTCAGGGCGCGTCAGCGGGTGTTGGCGGGTGTCGGGGCTGGCTTA
ACTATGCGGCATCAGAGCAGATTGTACTGAGAGTGCACCATACCACCTTTTCAATTCATCATTTTTTTTT
TATTCTTTTTTTTGATTTCGGTTTCCTTGAAATTTTTTTGATTCGGTAATCTCCGAACAGAAGGAAGAAC
GAAGGAAGGAGCACAGACTTAGATTGGTATATATACGCATATGTAGTGTTGAAGAAACATGAAATTGCCC
AGTATTCTTAACCCAACTGCACAGAACAAAAACCTGCAGGAAACGAAGATAAATCATGTCGAAAGCTACA
TATAAGGAACGTGCTGCTACTCATCCTAGTCCTGTTGCTGCCAAGCTATTTAATATCATGCACGAAAAGC
AAACAAACTTGTGTGCTTCATTGGATGTTCGTACCACCAAGGAATTACTGGAGTTAGTTGAAGCATTAGG
TCCCAAAATTTGTTTACTAAAAACACATGTGGATATCTTGACTGATTTTTCCATGGAGGGCACAGTTAAG
CCGCTAAAGGCATTATCCGCCAAGTACAATTTTTTACTCTTCGAAGACAGAAAATTTGCTGACATTGGTA
ATACAGTCAAATTGCAGTACTCTGCGGGTGTATACAGAATAGCAGAATGGGCAGACATTACGAATGCACA
CGGTGTGGTGGGCCCAGGTATTGTTAGCGGTTTGAAGCAGGCGGCAGAAGAAGTAACAAAGGAACCTAGA
GGCCTTTTGATGTTAGCAGAATTGTCATGCAAGGGCTCCCTATCTACTGGAGAATATACTAAGGGTACTG
TTGACATTGCGAAGAGCGACAAAGATTTTGTTATCGGCTTTATTGCTCAAAGAGACATGGGTGGAAGAGA
TGAAGGTTACGATTGGTTGATTATGACACCCGGTGTGGGTTTAGATGACAAGGGAGACGCATTGGGTCAA
CAGTATAGAACCGTGGATGATGTGGTCTCTACAGGATCTGACATTATTATTGTTGGAAGAGGACTATTTG
CAAAGGGAAGGGATGCTAAGGTAGAGGGTGAACGTTACAGAAAAGCAGGCTGGGAAGCATATTTGAGAAG
ATGCGGCCAGCAAAACTAAAAAACTGTATTATAAGTAAATGCATGTATACTAAACTCACAAATTAGAGCT
TCAATTTAATTATATCAGTTATTACCCTATGCGGTGTGAAATACCGCACAGATGCGTAAGGAGAAAATAC
CGCATCAGGAAATTGTAAGCGTTAATATTTTGTTAAAATTCGCGTTAAATTTTTGTTAAATCAGCTCATT
TTTTAACCAATAGGCCGAAATCGGCAAAATCCCTTATAAATCAAAAGAATAGACCGAGATAGGGT
[37 nt withheld, positions 3986-4022]
AAAGAACGTGGACTCCAACGTCAAAGG
[49 nt withheld, positions 4050-4098]
T
[91 nt withheld, positions 4100-4190]
G
[124 nt withheld, positions 4192-4315]
CCATTCGCCATTCAGGCTGCGCAACTGTTGGGAAGGGCGATCGGTGCGGGCCTCTTCGCTATTACGCCAG
CTGGCGAAAGGGGGATGTGCTGCAAGGCGATTAAGTTGGGTAACGCCAGGGTTTTCCCAGTCACGACGTT
GTAAAACGACGGCCAGTGAATTGTAATACGACTCACTATAGGGCGAATTGGAGCTCCACCGCGGAGTTTA
TCATTATCAATACTGCCATTTCAAAGAATACGTAAATAATTAATAGTAGTGATTTTCCTAACTTTATTTA
GTCAAAAAATTAGCCTTTTAATTCTGCTGTAACCCGTACATGCCCAAAATAGGGGGCGGGTTACACAGAA
TATATAACATCGTAGGTGTCTGGGTGAACAGTTTATTCCTGGCATCCACTAAATATAATGGAGCCCGCTT
TTTAAGCTGGCATCCAGAAAAAAAAAGAATCCCAGCACCAAAATATTGTTTTCTTCACCAACCATCAGTT
CATAGGTCCATTCTCTTAGCGCAACTACAGAGAACAGGGGCACAAACAGGCAAAAAACGGGCACAACCTC
AATGGAGTGATGCAACCTGCCTGGAGTAAATGATGACACAAGGCAATTGACCCACGCATGTATCTATCTC
ATTTTCTTACACCTTCTATTACCTTCTGCTCTCTCTGATTTGGAAAAAGCTGAAAAAAAAGGTTGAAACC
AGTTCCCTGAAATTATTCCCCTACTTGACTAATAAGTATATAAAGACGGTAGGTATTGATTGTAATTCTG
TAAATCTATTTCTTAAACTTCTTAAATTCTACTTTTATAGTTAGTCTTTTTTTTAGTTTTAAAACACCAG
AACTTAGTTTCGAGCTAGCATGTTTTTCAACAGACTAAGCGCTGGCAAGCTGCTGGTACCACTCTCCGTG
GTCCTGTACGCCCTTTTCGTGGTAATATTACCTTTACAGAATTCTTTCCACTCCTCCAATGTTTTAGTTA
GAGGTGCCGATGATGGGGATCCACTAGTAGCAACAATGGTGAGTAAGGGCGAGGAGCTGTTCACCGGGGT
GGTGCCCATCCTGGTCGAGCTGGACGGCGACGTAAACGGCCACAAGTTCAGCGTGTCCGGCGAGGGCGAG
GGCGATGCCACCTACGGCAAGCTGACCCTGAAGTTCATCTCCACCACCGGCAAGCTGCCCGTGCCCTGGC
CCACCCTCGTGACCACCCTGACCTACGGCGTGCAGTGCTTCAGCCGCTACCCCGACCACATGAAGCAGCA
CGACTTCTTCAAGTCCGCCATGCCCGAAGGCTACGTCCAGGAGCGCACCATCTTCTTCAAGGACGACGGC
AACTACAAGACCCGCGCCGAGGTGAAGTTCGAGGGCGACACCCTGGTGAACCGCATCGAGCTGAAGGGCA
TCGACTTCAAGGAGGACGGCAACATCCTGGGGCACAAGCTGGAGTACAACTACAACTGCCACAACGTCTA
TATCATGGCCGACAAGCAGAAGAACGGCATCAAGGTGAACTTCAAGATCCGCCACAACATCGAGGACGGC
AGCGTGCAGCTCGCCGACCACTACCAGCAGAACACCCCCATCGGCGACGGCCCCGTGCTGCTGCCCGACA
ACCACTACCTGAGCACCTGCTCCGCCCTGAGCAAAGACCCCAACGAGAAGCGCGATCACATGGTCCTGCT
GGAGTTCGTGACCGCCGCCGGGATCACTCTCGGCATGGACGAGCTGTACAAGACTCACGGTATGGACGAA
TTGTACAAGCACGACGAATTGTAATCTAGAGTCATCATGTAATTAGTTATGTCACGCTTACATTCACGCC
CTCCCCCCACATCCGCTCTAACCGAAAAGGAAGGAGTTAGACAACCTGAAGTCTAGGTCCCTATTTATTT
TTTTATAGTTATGTTAGTATTAAGAACGTTATTTATATTTCAAATTTTTCTTTTTTTTCTGTACAGACGC
GTGTACGCATGTAACATTATACTGAAAACCTTGCTTGAGAAGGTTTTGGGACGCTCGAAGGCTTTAATTT
GCAAGCTTATCGATACCGTCGACCTCGAGGGGGGGCCCGGTACCAGCTTTTGTTCCCTTTAGTGAGGGTT
AATTTCGAGCTTGGCGTAATCATGGTCATAGCTGTTTCCTGTGTGAAATTGTTATCCGCTCACAATTCCA
CACAACATACGAGCCGGAAGCATAAAGTGTAAAGCCTGGGGTGCCTAATGAGTGAGCTAACTCACATTAA
TTGCGTTGCGCTCACTGCCCGCTTTCCAGTCGGGAAACCTGTCGTGCCAGCTGCATTAATGAATCGGCCA
ACGCGCGGGGAGAGGCGGTTTGCGTATTGGGCG
Features (pLannotate 1.2.2; 22 found; start..end, strand, type, name):
    184..772     -  rep_origin     ori: high-copy-number ColE1/pMB1/pBR322/pUC origin of replication
    943..1803    -  CDS            AmpR: β-lactamase; bla; confers resistance to ampicillin, carbenicillin, and related antibiotics
   1804..1908    -  promoter       AmpR promoter: bla
   1945..2448    +  misc_feature   CEN/ARS: S. cerevisiae CEN6 centromere fused to an autonomously replicating sequence
   2516..2551    +  CDS            rop (fragment): Rop protein, which maintains plasmids at low copy number; rop
   2653..2702    +  misc_feature   bom (fragment): basis of mobility region from pBR322
   2710..2925    +  promoter       URA3 promoter: S. cerevisiae URA3
   2926..3729    +  CDS            URA3: orotidine-5'-phosphate decarboxylase, required for uracil biosynthesis; S. cerevisiae URA3; yeast auxotrophic marker, counterselectable with 5-fluoroorotic acid (5-FOA)
   3808..3859    +  misc_feature   bom (fragment): basis of mobility region from pBR322
   3887..4315    -  rep_origin     f1 ori (sequence partly withheld): f1 bacteriophage origin of replication; arrow indicates direction of (+) strand synthesis
   4319..4476    -  CDS            lacZα (fragment): LacZα fragment of β-galactosidase; lacZ fragment
   4479..4497    +  promoter       T7 promoter: promoter for bacteriophage T7 RNA polymerase
   4526..5168    +  promoter       GAP promoter: S. cerevisiae TDH3; promoter for glyceraldehyde-3-phosphate dehydrogenase
   5175..5309    +  CDS            KAR2 (fragment): BIP_YEAST - Also known as GRP78 From Saccharomyces cerevisiae (strain ATCC 204508 / S288c) (Baker's yeast).
   5331..6047    +  CDS            EGFP: the original enhanced GFP (Yang et al., 1996) mammalian codon-optimized
   6100..6347    +  terminator     CYC1 terminator: S. cerevisiae CYC1; transcription terminator for CYC1
   6347..6389    +  misc_feature   MCS (fragment): pBluescript multiple cloning site
   6401..6419    -  promoter       T3 promoter: promoter for bacteriophage T3 RNA polymerase
   6464..6480    -  protein_bind   lac operator: The lac repressor binds to the lac operator to inhibit transcription in E. coli. This inhibition can be relieved by adding lactose or isopropyl-β-D-thiogalactopyranoside (IPTG). lac repressor encoded by lacI
   6488..6518    -  promoter       lac promoter: promoter for the E. coli lac operon
   6533..6554    -  protein_bind   CAP binding site: CAP binding activates transcription in the presence of cAMP. E. coli catabolite activator protein
   6567..1       -  CDS            lacI (fragment) (across the origin): lac repressor; lacI; The lac repressor binds to the lac operator to inhibit transcription in E. coli. This inhibition can be relieved by adding lactose or isopropyl-β-D-thiogalactopyranoside (IPTG).
