[The description below was written by a language model from this plasmid's Addgene catalogue record and pLannotate feature annotations shown in this document.]
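Description:
pPM28 is a yeast expression plasmid built on the pRS316 shuttle backbone, carrying an endoplasmic reticulum-targeted, redox-sensitive GFP reporter called eroGFP. In Saccharomyces cerevisiae it is maintained as a stable, low-copy episome through a CEN6 centromere fused to an autonomously replicating sequence. It is selected by the URA3 auxotrophic marker, which can also be counterselected with 5-fluoroorotic acid. In E. coli it replicates at high copy from a ColE1/pUC-type origin under ampicillin selection (AmpR). The backbone also retains an f1 origin, flanking T7 and T3 promoters, and remnants of the lacZα/lac promoter region and the pBluescript polylinker.

The insert of about 1.8 kb, cloned between SacII and HindIII, is a complete expression cassette. A constitutive TDH3 (GAP) promoter drives an open reading frame that begins with an N-terminal fragment of KAR2, the yeast BiP/GRP78 gene, which supplies the ER signal sequence. This is fused to a GFP coding region, and a CYC1 terminator follows. The automated annotation labels the fluorescent protein as EGFP, but the catalogue entry identifies it as roGFP2, a GFP variant whose fluorescence reports on oxidation state. According to the alternative name kar2ss-roGFP2-HDEL, it ends in an HDEL ER-retention motif, which is not annotated separately in the feature tables. The signal sequence and HDEL together should direct the sensor into the ER lumen and keep it there.

The depositor sequence and the repository's sequencing result show the same features in the same order and differ only by a few nucleotides in length and in the numbering start point. The associated publication used the construct for real-time measurement of ER redox state in living yeast during ER stress.
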