Addgene plasmid #20131: pPM28 (eroGFP CEN/ARS URA3)
Depositing lab: Feroz Papa. Depositing organization: University of California, San Francisco (UCSF). Publication: Real-time redox measurements during endoplasmic reticulum stress reveal interlinked protein folding functions. Merksamer PI, Trusina A, Papa FR. Cell. 2008 Nov 28. 135(5):933-47. 10.1016/j.cell.2008.10.011 PubMed 19026441.
Backbone
  Vector backbone: pRS316
  Backbone size w/o insert (bp): 4835
  Vector type: Yeast Expression
  Selectable markers: URA3
Growth in bacteria
  Bacterial resistance: Ampicillin, 100 μg/mL
  Growth temperature: 37°C
  Growth strain: DH5alpha
  Copy number: High Copy
Gene/Insert
  Gene/Insert name: eroGFP (alt names: kar2ss-roGFP2-HDEL; KAR2)
  Species: S. cerevisiae (budding yeast); jellyfish
  Insert size (bp): 1828
  Entrez Gene: KAR2 (a.k.a. YJL034W, GRP78)
  Cloning method: Restriction Enzyme; 5′ cloning site SacII (not destroyed); 3′ cloning site HindIII (not destroyed)
  Sequencing primers: 5′ n/a
Resource information
  A portion of this plasmid was derived from a plasmid made by: S. James Remington University of Oregon
Terms and licenses: Academic/Nonprofit Terms; Industry Terms: Not Available to Industry
How to cite: pPM28 (eroGFP CEN/ARS URA3) was a gift from Feroz Papa (Addgene plasmid # 20131 ; http://n2t.net/addgene:20131 ; RRID:Addgene_20131)
