>Addgene plasmid #20131 | pPM28 (eroGFP CEN/ARS URA3) | addgene partial sequence | sequence record 25817 | 20131 with EGFP-N
TCGCCCTTACTCACCATTGTTGCTACTAGTGGATCCCCATCATCGGCACCTCTAACTAAAACATTGGAGG
AGTGGAAAGAATTCTGTAAAGGTAATATTACCACGAAAAGGGCGTACAGGACCACGGAGAGTGGTACCAG
CAGCTTGCCAGCGCTTAGTCTGTTGAAAAACATGCTAGCTCGAAACTAAGTTCTGGTGTTTTAAAACTAA
AAAAAAGACTAACTATAAAAGTAGAATTTAAGAAGTTTAAGAAATAGATTTACAGAATTACAATCAATAC
CTACCGTCTTTATATACTTATTAGTCAAGTAGGGGAATAATTTCAGGGAACTGGTTTCAACCTTTTTTTT
CAGCTTTTTCCAAATCAGAGAGAGCAGAAGGTAATAGAAGGTGTAAGAAAATGAGATAGATACATGCGTG
GGTCAATTGCCTTGTGTCATCATTTACTCCAGGCAGGTTGCATCACTCCATTGAGGTTGTGCCCGTTTTT
TGCCTGTTTGTGCCCCTGTTCTCTGTAGTTGCGCTAAGAGAATGGACCTATGAACTG
